>Addgene plasmid #217911 | T40A | addgene full sequence | sequence record 437011 | Addgene NGS Result
GTCGAGAAATCATAAAAAATTTATTTGCTTTGTGAGCGGATAACAATTATAATAGATTCAATTGTGAGCG
GATAACAATTTCACACAGAATTCATTAAAGAGGAGAAATTAACTATGAGAGGATCGCATCACCATCACCA
TCACGGATCCGGTCGTGGTGACTCTGGCTCAGGTTCGGGTAGTGGGAGCGGCTCTGGCAGCGGTGCGCCG
CAAATGCTGCGTGAACTGCAGGAAGCCAATGCCGCGCTTCAGGATGTGCGGGAATTGCTTCGTCAACAGG
TCAAGGAGATAACGTTCTTGAAGAACACCGTCATGGAGTCGGATGCGTCTGGCTCCGGAAGCGGAAGTGG
TTCTGGTAGCGTCGACGGCTCCCCGGCTGGCAGCCCGACCAGCACTGAAGAGGGCACGAGCGAGTCGGCG
ACCCCGGAGTCTGGTCCGGGCACCTCCACCGAACCGTCTGAGGGCAGCGCACCGGGTAGCCCGGCCGGTA
GCCCTACCAGCACCGAAGAGGGTACCAGCACGGAACCGAGCGAAGGCTCGGCACCGGGTACGAGCACCGA
GCCGTCCGAGGGTTCCGCGCCAGGTACCAGCGAGAGCGCAACGCCGGAGTCCGGTCCGGGCAGCGAACCA
GCGACCAGCGGCAGCGAAACGCCGGGTTCAGAGCCGGCGACGAGCGGTAGCGAGACTCCGGGCAGCCCGG
CTGGTAGCCCGACGTCCACCGAAGAAGGCACCAGCGAAAGCGCCACCCCGGAGAGCGGTCCTGGTACGTC
TACCGAGCCATCTGAGGGTAGCGCGCCGCTCGAGTCAGGTTCGGGTAGTGGGAGCGGCTCTGGCAGCGGT
GCGCCGCAAATGCTGCGTGAACTGCAGGAAGCCAATGCCGCGCTTCAGGATGTGCGGGAATTGCTTCGTC
AACAGGTCAAGGAGATAACGTTCTTGAAGAACACCGTCATGGAGTCGGATGCGTCCGGATCTGGCTCCGG
AAGCGGAAGTGGTTCTGGTAGCGGTCGTGGTGACTCTCATCACCATCACCATCACAAGCTTAATTAGCTG
AGCTTGGACTCCTGTTGATAGATCCAGTAATGACCTCAGAACTCCATCTGGATTTGTTCAGAACGCTCGG
TTGCCGCCGGGCGTTTTTTATTGGTGAGAATCCAAGCTAGCTTGGCGAGATTTTCAGGAGCTAAGGAAGC
TAAAATGGAGAAAAAAATCACTGGATATACCACCGTTGATATATCCCAATGGCATCGTAAAGAACATTTT
GAGGCATTTCAGTCAGTTGCTCAATGTACCTATAACCAGACCGTTCAGCTGGATATTACGGCCTTTTTAA
AGACCGTAAAGAAAAATAAGCACAAGTTTTATCCGGCCTTTATTCACATTCTTGCCCGCCTGATGAATGC
TCATCCGGAATTTCGTATGGCAATGAAAGACGGTGAGCTGGTGATATGGGATAGTGTTCACCCTTGTTAC
ACCGTTTTCCATGAGCAAACTGAAACGTTTTCATCGCTCTGGAGTGAATACCACGACGATTTCCGGCAGT
TTCTACACATATATTCGCAAGATGTGGCGTGTTACGGTGAAAACCTGGCCTATTTCCCTAAAGGGTTTAT
TGAGAATATGTTTTTCGTCTCAGCCAATCCCTGGGTGAGTTTCACCAGTTTTGATTTAAACGTGGCCAAT
ATGGACAACTTCTTCGCCCCCGTTTTCACCATGGGCAAATATTATACGCAAGGCGACAAGGTGCTGATGC
CGCTGGCGATTCAGGTTCATCATGCCGTTTGTGATGGCTTCCATGTCGGCAGAATGCTTAATGAATTACA
ACAGTACTGCGATGAGTGGCAGGGCGGGGCGTAATTTTTTTAAGGCAGTTATTGGTGCCCTTAAACGCCT
GGGGTAATGACTCTCTAGCTTGAGGCATCAAATAAAACGAAAGGCTCAGTCGAAAGACTGGGCCTTTCGT
TTTATCTGTTGTTTGTCGGTGAACGCTCTCCTGAGTAGGACAAATCCGCCCTCTAGATTACGTGCAGTCG
ATGATAAGCTGTCAAACATGAGAATTGTGCCTAATGAGTGAGCTAACTTACATTAATTGCGTTGCGCTCA
CTGCCCGCTTTCCAGTCGGGAAACCTGTCGTGCCAGCTGCATTAATGAATCGGCCAACGCGCGGGGAGAG
GCGGTTTGCGTATTGGGCGCCAGGGTGGTTTTTCTTTTCACCAGTGAGACGGGCAACAGCTGATTGCCCT
TCACCGCCTGGCCCTGAGAGAGTTGCAGCAAGCGGTCCACGCTGGTTTGCCCCAGCAGGCGAAAATCCTG
TTTGATGGTGGTTAACGGCGGGATATAACATGAGCTGTCTTCGGTATCGTCGTATCCCACTACCGAGATA
TCCGCACCAACGCGCAGCCCGGACTCGGTAATGGCGCGCATTGCGCCCAGCGCCATCTGATCGTTGGCAA
CCAGCATCGCAGTGGGAACGATGCCCTCATTCAGCATTTGCATGGTTTGTTGAAAACCGGACATGGCACT
CCAGTCGCCTTCCCGTTCCGCTATCGGCTGAATTTGATTGCGAGTGAGATATTTATGCCAGCCAGCCAGA
CGCAGACGCGCCGAGACAGAACTTAATGGGCCCGCTAACAGCGCGATTTGCTGGTGACCCAATGCGACCA
GATGCTCCACGCCCAGTCGCGTACCGTCTTCATGGGAGAAAATAATACTGTTGATGGGTGTCTGGTCAGA
GACATCAAGAAATAACGCCGGAACATTAGTGCAGGCAGCTTCCACAGCAATGGCATCCTGGTCATCCAGC
GGATAGTTAATGATCAGCCCACTGACGCGTTGCGCGAGAAGATTGTGCACCGCCGCTTTACAGGCTTCGA
CGCCGCTTCGTTCTACCATCGACACCACCACGCTGGCACCCAGTTGATCGGCGCGAGATTTAATCGCCGC
GACAATTTGCGACGGCGCGTGCAGGGCCAGACTGGAGGTGGCAACGCCAATCAGCAACGACTGTTTGCCC
GCCAGTTGTTGTGCCACGCGGTTGGGAATGTAATTCAGCTCCGCCATCGCCGCTTCCACTTTTTCCCGCG
TTTTCGCAGAAACGTGGCTGGCCTGGTTCACCACGCGGGAAACGGTCTGATAAGAGACACCGGCATACTC
TGCGACATCGTATAACGTTACTGGTTTCACATTCACCACCCTGAATTGACTCTCTTCCGGGCGCTATCAT
GCCATACCGCGAAAGGTTTTGCACCATTCGATGGTGTCGGAATTTCGGGCAGCGTTGGGTCCTGGCCACG
GGTGCGCATGATCTAGAGCTGCCTCGCGCGTTTCGGTGATGACGGTGAAAACCTCTGACACATGCAGCTC
CCGGAGACGGTCACAGCTTGTCTGTAAGCGGATGCCGGGAGCAGACAAGCCCGTCAGGGCGCGTCAGCGG
GTGTTGGCGGGTGTCGGGGCGCAGCCATGACCCAGTCACGTAGCGATAGCGGAGTGTATACTGGCTTAAC
TATGCGGCATCAGAGCAGATTGTACTGAGAGTGCACCATATGCGGTGTGAAATACCGCACAGATGCGTAA
GGAGAAAATACCGCATCAGGCGCTCTTCCGCTTCCTCGCTCACTGACTCGCTGCGCTCGGTCGTTCGGCT
GCGGCGAGCGGTATCAGCTCACTCAAAGGCGGTAATACGGTTATCCACAGAATCAGGGGATAACGCAGGA
AAGAACATGTGAGCAAAAGGCCAGCAAAAGGCCAGGAACCGTAAAAAGGCCGCGTTGCTGGCGTTTTTCC
ATAGGCTCCGCCCCCCTGACGAGCATCACAAAAATCGACGCTCAAGTCAGAGGTGGCGAAACCCGACAGG
ACTATAAAGATACCAGGCGTTTCCCCCTGGAAGCTCCCTCGTGCGCTCTCCTGTTCCGACCCTGCCGCTT
ACCGGATACCTGTCCGCCTTTCTCCCTTCGGGAAGCGTGGCGCTTTCTCATAGCTCACGCTGTAGGTATC
TCAGTTCGGTGTAGGTCGTTCGCTCCAAGCTGGGCTGTGTGCACGAACCCCCCGTTCAGCCCGACCGCTG
CGCCTTATCCGGTAACTATCGTCTTGAGTCCAACCCGGTAAGACACGACTTATCGCCACTGGCAGCAGCC
ACTGGTAACAGGATTAGCAGAGCGAGGTATGTAGGCGGTGCTACAGAGTTCTTGAAGTGGTGGCCTAACT
ACGGCTACACTAGAAGGACAGTATTTGGTATCTGCGCTCTGCTGAAGCCAGTTACCTTCGGAAAAAGAGT
TGGTAGCTCTTGATCCGGCAAACAAACCACCGCTGGTAGCGGTGGTTTTTTTGTTTGCAAGCAGCAGATT
ACGCGCAGAAAAAAAGGATCTCAAGAAGATCCTTTGATCTTTTCTACGGGGTCTGACGCTCAGTGGAACG
AAAACTCACGTTAAGGGATTTTGGTCATGAGATTATCAAAAAGGATCTTCACCTAGATCCTTTTAAATTA
AAAATGAAGTTTTAAATCAATCTAAAGTATATATGAGTAAACTTGGTCTGACAGTTACCAATGCTTAATC
AGTGAGGCACCTATCTCAGCGATCTGTCTATTTCGTTCATCCATAGTTGCCTGACTCCCCGTCGTGTAGA
TAACTACGATACGGGAGGGCTTACCATCTGGCCCCAGTGCTGCAATGATACCGCGAGACCCACGCTCACC
GGCTCCAGATTTATCAGCAATAAACCAGCCAGCCGGAAGGGCCGAGCGCAGAAGTGGTCCTGCAACTTTA
TCCGCCTCCATCCAGTCTATTAATTGTTGCCGGGAAGCTAGAGTAAGTAGTTCGCCAGTTAATAGTTTGC
GCAACGTTGTTGCCATTGCTACAGGCATCGTGGTGTCACGCTCGTCGTTTGGTATGGCTTCATTCAGCTC
CGGTTCCCAACGATCAAGGCGAGTTACATGATCCCCCATGTTGTGCAAAAAAGCGGTTAGCTCCTTCGGT
CCTCCGATCGTTGTCAGAAGTAAGTTGGCCGCAGTGTTATCACTCATGGTTATGGCAGCACTGCATAATT
CTCTTACTGTCATGCCATCCGTAAGATGCTTTTCTGTGACTGGTGAGTACTCAACCAAGTCATTCTGAGA
ATAGTGTATGCGGCGACCGAGTTGCTCTTGCCCGGCGTCAATACGGGATAATACCGCGCCACATAGCAGA
ACTTTAAAAGTGCTCATCATTGGAAAACGTTCTTCGGGGCGAAAACTCTCAAGGATCTTACCGCTGTTGA
GATCCAGTTCGATGTAACCCACTCGTGCACCCAACTGATCTTCAGCATCTTTTACTTTCACCAGCGTTTC
TGGGTGAGCAAAAACAGGAAGGCAAAATGCCGCAAAAAAGGGAATAAGGGCGACACGGAAATGTTGAATA
CTCATACTCTTCCTTTTTCAATATTATTGAAGCATTTATCAGGGTTATTGTCTCATGAGCGGATACATAT
TTGAATGTATTTAGAAAAATAAACAAATAGGGGTTCCGCGCACATTTCCCCGAAAAGTGCCACCTGACGT
CTAAGAAACCATTATTATCATGACATTAACCTATAAAAATAGGCGTATCACGAGGCCCTTTCGTCTTCAC
Features (pLannotate 1.2.2; 19 found; start..end, strand, type, name):
     10..54      +  promoter       T5 promoter: bacteriophage T5 promoter for E. coli RNA polymerase, with embedded lac operator
     62..78      +  protein_bind   lac operator: The lac repressor binds to the lac operator to inhibit transcription in E. coli. This inhibition can be relieved by adding lactose or isopropyl-β-D-thiogalactopyranoside (IPTG). lac repressor encoded by lacI
    127..144     +  CDS            7xHis (fragment): 6xHis affinity tag
    205..333     +  CDS            Comp (fragment): COMP_MOUSE - Experimental evidence at protein level: Swiss-Prot protein existence level 1. May play a role in the structural integrity of cartilage via its interaction with other extracellular matrix proteins such as the collagens and fibronectin. Can mediate the interaction of chondrocytes with the cartilage extracellular matrix through interaction with cell surface integrin receptors. Could play a role in the pathogenesis of osteoarthritis. Potent suppressor of apoptosis in both primary chondrocytes and transformed cells. Suppresses apoptosis by blocking the activation of caspase-3 and by in
    784..969     +  CDS            COMP (fragment): COMP_HUMAN - Experimental evidence at protein level: Swiss-Prot protein existence level 1. May play a role in the structural integrity of cartilage via its interaction with other extracellular matrix proteins such as the collagens and fibronectin. Can mediate the interaction of chondrocytes with the cartilage extracellular matrix through interaction with cell surface integrin receptors. Could play a role in the pathogenesis of osteoarthritis. Potent suppressor of apoptosis in both primary chondrocytes and transformed cells. Suppresses apoptosis by blocking the activation of caspase-3 and by in
   1018..1035    +  CDS            7xHis (fragment): 6xHis affinity tag
   1057..1151    +  terminator     lambda t0 terminator: transcription terminator from phage lambda
   1166..1194    +  promoter       cat promoter (fragment): promoter of the E. coli cat gene encoding chloramphenicol acetyltransferase
   1195..1851    +  CDS            cat: CAT_ECOLX - Experimental evidence at protein level: Swiss-Prot protein existence level 1. This enzyme is an effector of chloramphenicol resistance in bacteria. From Escherichia coli. This protein is used as a marker in many commonly used cloning vectors, such as pACYC184.
   1919..2005    +  terminator     rrnB T1 terminator: Escherichia coli rrnB; transcription terminator T1 from the E. coli rrnB gene
   2028..2045    -  promoter       tet promoter (fragment): E. coli promoter for tetracycline efflux protein gene
   2064..2085    -  protein_bind   CAP binding site: CAP binding activates transcription in the presence of cAMP. E. coli catabolite activator protein
   2098..3180    -  CDS            lacI: lac repressor; lacI; The lac repressor binds to the lac operator to inhibit transcription in E. coli. This inhibition can be relieved by adding lactose or isopropyl-β-D-thiogalactopyranoside (IPTG).
   3181..3258    -  promoter       lacIq promoter: lacI (mutant); In the lacIq allele, a single base change in the promoter boosts expression of the lacI gene about 10-fold.
   3307..3348    +  CDS            rop (fragment): Rop protein, which maintains plasmids at low copy number; rop
   3450..3590    +  misc_feature   bom: basis of mobility region from pBR322
   3776..4364    -  rep_origin     ori: high-copy-number ColE1/pMB1/pBR322/pUC origin of replication
   4535..5395    -  CDS            AmpR: β-lactamase; bla; confers resistance to ampicillin, carbenicillin, and related antibiotics
   5396..5500    -  promoter       AmpR promoter: bla
