[The description below was written by a language model from this plasmid's Addgene catalogue record and pLannotate feature annotations shown in this document.]
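Description:
T40A is a bacterial expression plasmid built on a pQE-30 backbone (about 5.6 kb in total) that encodes a variant of PXP, a synthetic hydrogel-forming protein. The roughly 0.93 kb insert is transcribed from the bacteriophage T5 promoter, which carries an embedded lac operator and is followed by a second lac operator. The plasmid also carries lacI under the lacIq promoter. Expression in E. coli is therefore repressed until it is relieved by IPTG or lactose. The lambda t0 terminator closes the expression cassette. The plasmid replicates from a ColE1/pMB1-type origin and is selected with ampicillin through the β-lactamase gene. The feature table also annotates a cat (chloramphenicol acetyltransferase) coding sequence with a partial cat promoter and an rrnB T1 terminator, along with a bom site and a rop fragment, although the catalogue lists only ampicillin resistance.

The annotated open reading frame begins and ends with a 6xHis tag, matching the recorded N- and C-terminal tags, which allow metal-affinity purification. Inside the tags are two segments with homology to cartilage oligomeric matrix protein (COMP), one near each end, which correspond to the two coil domains described in the record. The intervening midblock is not annotated; the associated publication title indicates an XTEN-based design. In such a protein, association of the terminal coils would physically crosslink the chains into a network. The T40A variant substitutes alanine for threonine in each coil (recorded as positions 41 and 253 of the protein) to alter the coiled-coil interaction. The construct is used to produce this recombinant protein for hydrogels with tunable viscoelasticity, described in the publication title as injectable materials for cell therapy.
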