Addgene plasmid #217911: T40A
Purpose: A plasmid encoding the hydrogel-forming protein PXP with the T40A coil mutation
Depositing lab: Cole DeForest. Depositing organization: University of Washington. Publication: Genetically Encoded XTEN-based Hydrogels with Tunable Viscoelasticity and Biodegradability for Injectable Cell Therapies. Bennett JI, Boit MO, Gregorio NE, Zhang F, Kibler RD, Hoye JW, Prado O, Rapp PB, Murry CE, Stevens KR, DeForest CA. Adv Sci (Weinh). 2024 Mar 13:e2301708. doi: 10.1002/advs.202301708. PubMed 38477407.
Backbone
  Vector backbone: pQE-30
  Backbone size w/o insert (bp): 4667
  Total vector size (bp): 5600
  Vector type: Bacterial Expression
Growth in bacteria
  Bacterial resistance: Ampicillin, 100 μg/mL
  Growth temperature: 37°C
  Growth strain: DH5alpha
  Copy number: Unknown
Gene/Insert
  Gene/Insert name: PXP T40A
  Species: Synthetic
  Insert size (bp): 933
  Mutation: Threonine at position 41 and 253 mutated to Alanine, changes occur in each of the two coils in order to alter the coiled-coil interaction
  Promoter: T5
  Tag / fusion protein: 6x His (N and C term)
  Cloning method: Other
  Sequencing primers: 5′ pQE promoter
Terms and licenses: Academic/Nonprofit Terms; Industry Terms: Not Available to Industry
How to cite: T40A was a gift from Cole DeForest (Addgene plasmid # 217911 ; http://n2t.net/addgene:217911 ; RRID:Addgene_217911)
